Addgene plasmid #155312: pcDNA-GFP-EBA175-Flag(M1423R/P1424V/Y1426H)
Purpose: Expresses N-terminally GFP-tagged and C-terminally Flag-tagged EBA175 M1423R/P1424V/Y1426H variant (residues 1284-1462) from pcDNA3.1
Depositing lab: Sinisa Urban. Depositing organization: Johns Hopkins University and School of Medicine. Publication: Designed Parasite-Selective Rhomboid Inhibitors Block Invasion and Clear Blood-Stage Malaria. Gandhi S, Baker RP, Cho S, Stanchev S, Strisovsky K, Urban S. Cell Chem Biol. 2020 Aug 31. pii: S2451-9456(20)30333-0. doi: 10.1016/j.chembiol.2020.08.011. PubMed 32888502.
Backbone
  Vector backbone: pcDNA3.1
  Backbone manufacturer: Invitrogen
  Backbone size w/o insert (bp): 5500
  Total vector size (bp): 6040
  Vector type: Mammalian Expression
Growth in bacteria
  Bacterial resistance: Ampicillin, 100 μg/mL
  Growth temperature: 37°C
  Growth strain: DH5alpha
  Copy number: High Copy
Gene/Insert
  Gene/Insert name: PfEBA175
  Species: Synthetic
  Insert size (bp): 537
  Mutation: M1423R/P1424V/Y1426H; insert codes for EBA175 residues 1284 to 1462
  Promoter: CMV
  Tag / fusion protein: signal peptide (residues 1 to 32) from TGF alpha (N terminal on insert); GFP (N terminal on insert); Flag (C terminal on insert)
  Cloning method: Restriction Enzyme; 5′ cloning site BamHI (not destroyed); 3′ cloning site NotI (not destroyed)
  Sequencing primers: 5′ T7 forward; 3′ BGH reverse
Terms and licenses: Academic/Nonprofit Terms; Industry Terms: Not Available to Industry
How to cite: pcDNA-GFP-EBA175-Flag(M1423R/P1424V/Y1426H) was a gift from Sinisa Urban (Addgene plasmid # 155312 ; http://n2t.net/addgene:155312 ; RRID:Addgene_155312)
