[The description below was written by a language model from this plasmid's Addgene catalogue record and pLannotate feature annotations shown in this document.]
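Description:
pcDNA-GFP-EBA175-Flag(M1423R/P1424V/Y1426H) is a mammalian expression plasmid built on the Invitrogen pcDNA3.1 backbone. It is maintained in E. coli through a high-copy ColE1/pUC-type origin and selected with ampicillin via the β-lactamase (AmpR) gene. An f1 origin is also present. The backbone additionally carries an SV40 promoter-driven neomycin phosphotransferase cassette with an SV40 polyadenylation signal, the standard arrangement for G418 selection of transfected mammalian cells. The catalogue lists a total size of about 6.0 kb, whereas the sequenced record is about 6.8 kb. The listed figure may not count the signal peptide and GFP portions of the fusion, although the record does not explain the difference.

The payload is transcribed from the CMV immediate-early enhancer/promoter and terminated by the bGH polyadenylation signal, with a T7 promoter just upstream of the coding region. The open reading frame begins with the signal peptide of human TGF-alpha (residues 1 to 32), which directs the product into the secretory pathway. EGFP follows, and then a synthetic fragment encoding residues 1284 to 1462 of Plasmodium falciparum EBA175, cloned between BamHI and NotI. A C-terminal Flag tag is recorded in the catalogue fields but was not annotated in the feature table. The EBA175 segment carries three substitutions: M1423R, P1424V and Y1426H.

The associated publication concerns parasite-selective rhomboid protease inhibitors that block malaria invasion. This suggests the dual-tagged EBA175 fragment serves as a model substrate variant in cell-based assays, with GFP and Flag allowing each end of the protein to be tracked. The record does not state the intended effect of the mutations.
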