Features (pLannotate 1.2.2; 22 found; start..end, strand, type, name):
     28..80      -  misc_feature   bom (fragment): basis of mobility region from pBR322
    235..614     +  enhancer       CMV enhancer: human cytomegalovirus immediate early enhancer
    615..818     +  promoter       CMV promoter: human cytomegalovirus (CMV) immediate early promoter
    814..847     +  LTR            5' LTR (truncated) (fragment): truncated 5' long terminal repeat (LTR) from HIV-1
    863..881     +  promoter       T7 promoter: promoter for bacteriophage T7 RNA polymerase
    920..1009    +  CDS            TGFA (fragment): TGFA_HUMAN - Experimental evidence at protein level: Swiss-Prot protein existence level 1. TGF alpha is a mitogenic polypeptide that is able to bind to the EGF receptor/EGFR and to act synergistically with TGF beta to promote anchorage-independent cell proliferation in soft agar. From Homo sapiens (Human).
   1016..1732    +  CDS            EGFP: EGFP is a basic (constitutively fluorescent) green fluorescent protein published in 1996, derived from Aequorea victoria. It is reported to be a rapidly-maturing weak dimer with moderate acid sensitivity.
   1715..2194    +  CDS            EBA1_PLAFC (fragment): Experimental evidence at protein level: Swiss-Prot protein existence level 1. Binds to host erythrocytes; may act as bridge between erythrocytes and merozoites. From Plasmodium falciparum (isolate Camp / Malaysia).
   2382..2606    +  polyA_signal   bGH poly(A) signal: bovine growth hormone polyadenylation signal
   2610..2631    +  promoter       SV40 promoter (fragment): SV40 enhancer and early promoter
   2652..3080    +  rep_origin     f1 ori (sequence partly withheld): f1 bacteriophage origin of replication; arrow indicates direction of (+) strand synthesis
   3094..3423    +  promoter       SV40 promoter: SV40 enhancer and early promoter
   3490..4281    +  CDS            neo: KKA2_KLEPN - Also known as kan, nptII. Experimental evidence at protein level: Swiss-Prot protein existence level 1. Resistance to kanamycin, neomycin, paromomycin, ribostamycin, butirosin and gentamicin B. From Klebsiella pneumoniae.
   4305..4463    +  CDS            ble (fragment): BLE_KLEPN - Experimental evidence at protein level: Swiss-Prot protein existence level 1. Binding protein with a strong affinity to the bleomycin family of antibiotics. Binds to CL990; an antimitotic-antibiotic compound. From Klebsiella pneumoniae.
   4458..4579    +  polyA_signal   SV40 poly(A) signal: SV40 polyadenylation signal
   4652..4668    -  protein_bind   lac operator: The lac repressor binds to the lac operator to inhibit transcription in E. coli. This inhibition can be relieved by adding lactose or isopropyl-β-D-thiogalactopyranoside (IPTG). lac repressor encoded by lacI
   4676..4706    -  promoter       lac promoter: promoter for the E. coli lac operon
   4721..4742    -  protein_bind   CAP binding site: CAP binding activates transcription in the presence of cAMP. E. coli catabolite activator protein
   4755..4847    -  CDS            lacI (fragment): lac repressor; lacI; The lac repressor binds to the lac operator to inhibit transcription in E. coli. This inhibition can be relieved by adding lactose or isopropyl-β-D-thiogalactopyranoside (IPTG).
   5030..5618    -  rep_origin     ori: high-copy-number ColE1/pMB1/pBR322/pUC origin of replication
   5789..6649    -  CDS            AmpR: β-lactamase; bla; confers resistance to ampicillin, carbenicillin, and related antibiotics
   6650..6754    -  promoter       AmpR promoter: bla
>Addgene plasmid #155312 | pcDNA-GFP-EBA175-Flag(M1423R/P1424V/Y1426H) | addgene full sequence | sequence record 309984 | Addgene NGS Result
GACGGATCGGGAGATCTCCCGATCCCCTATGGTGCACTCTCAGTACAATCTGCTCTGATGCCGCATAGTT
AAGCCAGTATCTGCTCCCTGCTTGTGTGTTGGAGGTCGCTGAGTAGTGCGCGAGCAAAATTTAAGCTACA
ACAAGGCAAGGCTTGACCGACAATTGCATGAAGAATCTGCTTAGGGTTAGGCGTTTTGCGCTGCTTCGCG
ATGTACGGGCCAGATATACGCGTTGACATTGATTATTGACTAGTTATTAATAGTAATCAATTACGGGGTC
ATTAGTTCATAGCCCATATATGGAGTTCCGCGTTACATAACTTACGGTAAATGGCCCGCCTGGCTGACCG
CCCAACGACCCCCGCCCATTGACGTCAATAATGACGTATGTTCCCATAGTAACGCCAATAGGGACTTTCC
ATTGACGTCAATGGGTGGAGTATTTACGGTAAACTGCCCACTTGGCAGTACATCAAGTGTATCATATGCC
AAGTACGCCCCCTATTGACGTCAATGACGGTAAATGGCCCGCCTGGCATTATGCCCAGTACATGACCTTA
TGGGACTTTCCTACTTGGCAGTACATCTACGTATTAGTCATCGCTATTACCATGGTGATGCGGTTTTGGC
AGTACATCAATGGGCGTGGATAGCGGTTTGACTCACGGGGATTTCCAAGTCTCCACCCCATTGACGTCAA
TGGGAGTTTGTTTTGGCACCAAAATCAACGGGACTTTCCAAAATGTCGTAACAACTCCGCCCCATTGACG
CAAATGGGCGGTAGGCGTGTACGGTGGGAGGTCTATATAAGCAGAGCTCTCTGGCTAACTAGAGAACCCA
CTGCTTACTGGCTTATCGAAATTAATACGACTCACTATAGGGAGACCCAAGCTGGCTAGCGTTTAAACTT
AAGCTTACCATGGTCCCCTCGGCTGGACAGCTCGCCCTGTTCGCTCTGGGTATTGTGTTGGCTGCGTGCC
AGGCCTTGGAGAACAGCACGTCCCCGCTGCGTACGATGGTGAGCAAGGGCGAGGAGCTGTTCACCGGGGT
GGTGCCCATCCTGGTCGAGCTGGACGGCGACGTAAACGGCCACAAGTTCAGCGTGTCCGGCGAGGGCGAG
GGCGATGCCACCTACGGCAAGCTGACCCTGAAGTTCATCTGCACCACCGGCAAGCTGCCCGTGCCCTGGC
CCACCCTCGTGACCACCCTGACCTACGGCGTGCAGTGCTTCAGCCGCTACCCCGACCACATGAAGCAGCA
CGACTTCTTCAAGTCCGCCATGCCCGAAGGCTACGTCCAGGAGCGCACCATCTTCTTCAAGGACGACGGC
AACTACAAGACCCGCGCCGAGGTGAAGTTCGAGGGCGACACCCTGGTGAACCGCATCGAGCTGAAGGGCA
TCGACTTCAAGGAGGACGGCAACATCCTGGGGCACAAGCTGGAGTACAACTACAACAGCCACAACGTCTA
TATCATGGCCGACAAGCAGAAGAACGGCATCAAGGTGAACTTCAAGATCCGCCACAACATCGAGGACGGC
AGCGTGCAGCTCGCCGACCACTACCAGCAGAACACCCCCATCGGCGACGGCCCCGTGCTGCTGCCCGACA
ACCACTACCTGAGCACCCAGTCCGCCCTGAGCAAAGACCCCAACGAGAAGCGCGATCACATGGTCCTGCT
GGAGTTCGTGACCGCCGCCGGGATCACTCTCGGCATGGACGAGCTGTACAAGTCCGGCCGGACTCAGGGA
GCAGAATTCTCAGGATCCCATAGCCATCATGGTAATCGTCAGGATCGTGGTGGTAATAGCGGTAATGTGC
TGAATATGCGCAGCAACAATAACAACTTCAACAATATCCCGAGCCGCTATAATCTGTATGATAAGAAACT
GGATCTGGATCTGTATGAAAATCGCAATGATAGCACCACCAAAGAACTGATTAAAAAACTGGCCGAGATC
AATAAGTGCGAAAATGAAATTAGCGTGAAATATTGCGATCACATGATTCATGAAGAAATTCCGCTGAAAA
CCTGCACCAAAGAAAAGACCCGTAATCTGTGTTGTGCAGTGAGCGATTATTGCATGAGCTATTTTACCTA
TGATAGCGAAGAATATTACAACTGCACCAAACGCGAATTTGATGATCCGAGCTATACCTGCTTTCGTAAA
GAGGCATTTAGCAGCCGGGTTTATCATGCCGGTGCCGGTGTTCTGTTCATCATTCTGGTGATTCTGGGTG
CAAGCCAGGCAAAATATCAGCGCCTGGAGAAAATCAACAAGAACAAGATTGAGAAAAACGTGAATGATTA
CAAGGACGATGACGATAAGTAGGCGGCCGCATAATCTAGAGGGCCCGTTTAAACCCGCTGATCAGCCTCG
ACTGTGCCTTCTAGTTGCCAGCCATCTGTTGTTTGCCCCTCCCCCGTGCCTTCCTTGACCCTGGAAGGTG
CCACTCCCACTGTCCTTTCCTAATAAAATGAGGAAATTGCATCGCATTGTCTGAGTAGGTGTCATTCTAT
TCTGGGGGGTGGGGTGGGGCAGGACAGCAAGGGGGAGGATTGGGAAGACAATAGCAGGCATGCTGGGGAT
GCGGTGGGCTCTATGGCTTCTGAGGCGGAAAGAACCAGCTGGGGCTCTAGGGGGTATCCCC
[124 nt withheld, positions 2652-2775]
C
[91 nt withheld, positions 2777-2867]
A
[49 nt withheld, positions 2869-2917]
CCTTTGACGTTGGAGTCCACGTTCTTT
[37 nt withheld, positions 2945-2981]
ACCCTATCTCGGTCTATTCTTTTGATTTATAAGGGATTTTGCCGATTTCGGCCTATTGGTTAAAAAATGA
GCTGATTTAACAAAAATTTAACGCGAATTAATTCTGTGGAATGTGTGTCAGTTAGGGTGTGGAAAGTCCC
CAGGCTCCCCAGCAGGCAGAAGTATGCAAAGCATGCATCTCAATTAGTCAGCAACCAGGTGTGGAAAGTC
CCCAGGCTCCCCAGCAGGCAGAAGTATGCAAAGCATGCATCTCAATTAGTCAGCAACCATAGTCCCGCCC
CTAACTCCGCCCATCCCGCCCCTAACTCCGCCCAGTTCCGCCCATTCTCCGCCCCATGGCTGACTAATTT
TTTTTATTTATGCAGAGGCCGAGGCCGCCTCTGCCTCTGAGCTATTCCAGAAGTAGTGAGGAGGCTTTTT
TGGAGGCCTAGGCTTTTGCAAAAAGCTCCCGGGAGCTTGTATATCCATTTTCGGATCTGATCAAGAGACA
GGATGAGGATCGTTTCGCATGATTGAACAAGATGGATTGCACGCAGGTTCTCCGGCCGCTTGGGTGGAGA
GGCTATTCGGCTATGACTGGGCACAACAGACAATCGGCTGCTCTGATGCCGCCGTGTTCCGGCTGTCAGC
GCAGGGGCGCCCGGTTCTTTTTGTCAAGACCGACCTGTCCGGTGCCCTGAATGAACTGCAGGACGAGGCA
GCGCGGCTATCGTGGCTGGCCACGACGGGCGTTCCTTGCGCAGCTGTGCTCGACGTTGTCACTGAAGCGG
GAAGGGACTGGCTGCTATTGGGCGAAGTGCCGGGGCAGGATCTCCTGTCATCTCACCTTGCTCCTGCCGA
GAAAGTATCCATCATGGCTGATGCAATGCGGCGGCTGCATACGCTTGATCCGGCTACCTGCCCATTCGAC
CACCAAGCGAAACATCGCATCGAGCGAGCACGTACTCGGATGGAAGCCGGTCTTGTCGATCAGGATGATC
TGGACGAAGAGCATCAGGGGCTCGCGCCAGCCGAACTGTTCGCCAGGCTCAAGGCGCGCATGCCCGACGG
CGAGGATCTCGTCGTGACCCATGGCGATGCCTGCTTGCCGAATATCATGGTGGAAAATGGCCGCTTTTCT
GGATTCATCGACTGTGGCCGGCTGGGTGTGGCGGACCGCTATCAGGACATAGCGTTGGCTACCCGTGATA
TTGCTGAAGAGCTTGGCGGCGAATGGGCTGACCGCTTCCTCGTGCTTTACGGTATCGCCGCTCCCGATTC
GCAGCGCATCGCCTTCTATCGCCTTCTTGACGAGTTCTTCTGAGCGGGACTCTGGGGTTCGAAATGACCG
ACCAAGCGACGCCCAACCTGCCATCACGAGATTTCGATTCCACCGCCGCCTTCTATGAAAGGTTGGGCTT
CGGAATCGTTTTCCGGGACGCCGGCTGGATGATCCTCCAGCGCGGGGATCTCATGCTGGAGTTCTTCGCC
CACCCCAACTTGTTTATTGCAGCTTATAATGGTTACAAATAAAGCAATAGCATCACAAATTTCACAAATA
AAGCATTTTTTTCACTGCATTCTAGTTGTGGTTTGTCCAAACTCATCAATGTATCTTATCATGTCTGTAT
ACCGTCGACCTCTAGCTAGAGCTTGGCGTAATCATGGTCATAGCTGTTTCCTGTGTGAAATTGTTATCCG
CTCACAATTCCACACAACATACGAGCCGGAAGCATAAAGTGTAAAGCCTGGGGTGCCTAATGAGTGAGCT
AACTCACATTAATTGCGTTGCGCTCACTGCCCGCTTTCCAGTCGGGAAACCTGTCGTGCCAGCTGCATTA
ATGAATCGGCCAACGCGCGGGGAGAGGCGGTTTGCGTATTGGGCGCTCTTCCGCTTCCTCGCTCACTGAC
TCGCTGCGCTCGGTCGTTCGGCTGCGGCGAGCGGTATCAGCTCACTCAAAGGCGGTAATACGGTTATCCA
CAGAATCAGGGGATAACGCAGGAAAGAACATGTGAGCAAAAGGCCAGCAAAAGGCCAGGAACCGTAAAAA
GGCCGCGTTGCTGGCGTTTTTCCATAGGCTCCGCCCCCCTGACGAGCATCACAAAAATCGACGCTCAAGT
CAGAGGTGGCGAAACCCGACAGGACTATAAAGATACCAGGCGTTTCCCCCTGGAAGCTCCCTCGTGCGCT
CTCCTGTTCCGACCCTGCCGCTTACCGGATACCTGTCCGCCTTTCTCCCTTCGGGAAGCGTGGCGCTTTC
TCATAGCTCACGCTGTAGGTATCTCAGTTCGGTGTAGGTCGTTCGCTCCAAGCTGGGCTGTGTGCACGAA
CCCCCCGTTCAGCCCGACCGCTGCGCCTTATCCGGTAACTATCGTCTTGAGTCCAACCCGGTAAGACACG
ACTTATCGCCACTGGCAGCAGCCACTGGTAACAGGATTAGCAGAGCGAGGTATGTAGGCGGTGCTACAGA
GTTCTTGAAGTGGTGGCCTAACTACGGCTACACTAGAAGAACAGTATTTGGTATCTGCGCTCTGCTGAAG
CCAGTTACCTTCGGAAAAAGAGTTGGTAGCTCTTGATCCGGCAAACAAACCACCGCTGGTAGCGGTGGTT
TTTTTGTTTGCAAGCAGCAGATTACGCGCAGAAAAAAAGGATCTCAAGAAGATCCTTTGATCTTTTCTAC
GGGGTCTGACGCTCAGTGGAACGAAAACTCACGTTAAGGGATTTTGGTCATGAGATTATCAAAAAGGATC
TTCACCTAGATCCTTTTAAATTAAAAATGAAGTTTTAAATCAATCTAAAGTATATATGAGTAAACTTGGT
CTGACAGTTACCAATGCTTAATCAGTGAGGCACCTATCTCAGCGATCTGTCTATTTCGTTCATCCATAGT
TGCCTGACTCCCCGTCGTGTAGATAACTACGATACGGGAGGGCTTACCATCTGGCCCCAGTGCTGCAATG
ATACCGCGAGACCCACGCTCACCGGCTCCAGATTTATCAGCAATAAACCAGCCAGCCGGAAGGGCCGAGC
GCAGAAGTGGTCCTGCAACTTTATCCGCCTCCATCCAGTCTATTAATTGTTGCCGGGAAGCTAGAGTAAG
TAGTTCGCCAGTTAATAGTTTGCGCAACGTTGTTGCCATTGCTACAGGCATCGTGGTGTCACGCTCGTCG
TTTGGTATGGCTTCATTCAGCTCCGGTTCCCAACGATCAAGGCGAGTTACATGATCCCCCATGTTGTGCA
AAAAAGCGGTTAGCTCCTTCGGTCCTCCGATCGTTGTCAGAAGTAAGTTGGCCGCAGTGTTATCACTCAT
GGTTATGGCAGCACTGCATAATTCTCTTACTGTCATGCCATCCGTAAGATGCTTTTCTGTGACTGGTGAG
TACTCAACCAAGTCATTCTGAGAATAGTGTATGCGGCGACCGAGTTGCTCTTGCCCGGCGTCAATACGGG
ATAATACCGCGCCACATAGCAGAACTTTAAAAGTGCTCATCATTGGAAAACGTTCTTCGGGGCGAAAACT
CTCAAGGATCTTACCGCTGTTGAGATCCAGTTCGATGTAACCCACTCGTGCACCCAACTGATCTTCAGCA
TCTTTTACTTTCACCAGCGTTTCTGGGTGAGCAAAAACAGGAAGGCAAAATGCCGCAAAAAAGGGAATAA
GGGCGACACGGAAATGTTGAATACTCATACTCTTCCTTTTTCAATATTATTGAAGCATTTATCAGGGTTA
TTGTCTCATGAGCGGATACATATTTGAATGTATTTAGAAAAATAAACAAATAGGGGTTCCGCGCACATTT
CCCCGAAAAGTGCCACCTGACGTC
